>Addgene plasmid #244803 | CL20_mEGFP_CUX1_NUTM1Δ986-1290 | addgene full sequence | sequence record 488265 | Addgene NGS Result
TTGAGATCCTTTTTTTCTGCGCGTAATCTGCTGCTTGCAAACAAAAAAACCACCGCTACCAGCGGTGGTT
TGTTTGCCGGATCAAGAGCTACCAACTCTTTTTCCGAAGGTAACTGGCTTCAGCAGAGCGCAGATACCAA
ATACTGTTCTTCTAGTGTAGCCGTAGTTAGGCCACCACTTCAAGAACTCTGTAGCACCGCCTACATACCT
CGCTCTGCTAATCCTGTTACCAGTGGCTGCTGCCAGTGGCGATAAGTCGTGTCTTACCGGGTTGGACTCA
AGACGATAGTTACCGGATAAGGCGCAGCGGTCGGGCTGAACGGGGGGTTCGTGCACACAGCCCAGCTTGG
AGCGAACGACCTACACCGAACTGAGATACCTACAGCGTGAGCTATGAGAAAGCGCCACGCTTCCCGAAGG
GAGAAAGGCGGACAGGTATCCGGTAAGCGGCAGGGTCGGAACAGGAGAGCGCACGAGGGAGCTTCCAGGG
GGAAACGCCTGGTATCTTTATAGTCCTGTCGGGTTTCGCCACCTCTGACTTGAGCGTCGATTTTTGTGAT
GCTCGTCAGGGGGGCGGAGCCTATGGAAAAACGCCAGCAACGCGGCCTTTTTACGGTTCCTGGCCTTTTG
CTGGCCTTTTGCTCACATGTTCTTTCCTGCGTTATCCCCTGATTCTGTGGATAACCGTATTACCGCCTTT
GAGTGAGCTGATACCGCTCGCCGCAGCCGAACGACCGAGCGCAGCGAGTCAGTGAGCGAGGAAGCGGAAG
AGCGCCCAATACGCAAACCGCCTCTCCCCGCGCGTTGGCCGATTCATTAATGCAGCGGATCCAGACATGA
TAAGATACATTGATGAGTTTGGACAAACCACAACTAGAATGCAGTGAAAAAAATGCTTTATTTGTGAAAT
TTGTGATGCTATTGCTTTATTTGTAACCATTATAAGCTGCAATAAACAAGTTAGCTTTTTGCAAAAGCCT
AGGCCTCCAAAAAAGCCTCCTCACTACTTCTGGAATAGCTCAGAGGCCGAGGCGGCCTCGGCCTCTGCAT
AAATAAAAAAAATTAGTCAGCCATGGGGCGGAGAATGGGCGGAACTGGGCGGAGTTAGGGGCGGGATGGG
CGGAGTTAGGGGCGGGACTATGGTTGCTGACTAATTGAGATGCGGATCCGCTGGCACGACAGGTTTCCCG
ACTGGAAAGCGGGCAGTGAGCGCAACGCAATTAATGTGAGTTAGCTCACTCATTAGGCACCCCAGGCTTT
ACACTTTATGCTTCCGGCTCGTATGTTGTGTGGAATTGTGAGCGGATAACAATTTCACACAGGAAACAGC
TATGACCATGATTACGCCAAGCTTGGGCTGCAGGTCGAGGGATCTCCATAAGAGAAGAGGGACAGCTATG
ACTGGGAGTAGTCAGGAGAGGAGGAAAAATCTGGCTAGTAAAACATGTAAGGAAAATTTTAGGGATGTTA
AAGAAAAAAATAACACAAAACAAAATATAAAAAAAATCTAACCTCAAGTCAAGGCTTTTCTATGGAATAA
GGAATGGACAGCAGGGGGCTGTTTCATATACTGATGACCTCTTTATAGCCAACCTTTGTTCATGGCAGCC
AGCATATGGGCATATGTTGCCAAACTCTAAACCAAATACTCATTCTGATGTTTTAAATGATTTGCCCTCC
CATATGTCCTTCCGAGTGAGAGACACAAAAAATTCCAACACACTATTGCAATGAAAATAAATTTCCTTTA
TTAGCCAGAAGTCAGATGCTCAAGGGGCTTCATGATGTCCCCATAATTTTTGGCAGAGGGAAAAAGATCT
GCTAGCTCGAGCAGCTGAAGCTTTATTGAGGCTTAAGCAGTGGGTTCCCTAGTTAGCCAGAGAGCTCCCA
GGCTCAGATCTGGTCTAACCAGAGAGACCCAGTACAGGCAAAAAGCAGATCTTGTCTTCTTTGGGAGTGA
ATTAGCCCTTCCAGTCCCCCCTTTTCTTTTAAAAAGTGGCTAAGATCTACAGCTGCCTTGTAAGTCATTG
GTCTTAAAGGTACCGTAATCTTATCTAGAACCGGTTCATTGGCTACGGCGACGCTTCTTGCGACGGCCCG
TCACGAAGCTATCACAACGGCGTTTACGAGGCTGACTAGGACGCACAACACCGAGTGCCAGCGGTTTCTC
TCTCGGAACACCCAGTTGCGCACCGCTATGCGGGGTCTTTTCAGTAGGCGCTGGACCGCCAGCCAATGCA
CGTTTGCCGCTCTTCGCCACCGGGTACGGCAATTTTGACGGACCCTTGGCGCCCGCCGGTAACAGGTGGG
AGGCCCTCTGGCTGCCCTGACCACCGCTTGCATGATGCGGGCTCAGCGGGTGCTCACGCGGACTGAGGGA
CAGCTTGCTCGCCAGCAGGTACGCGAAGTTGGACAGTTCCTCGTCCTCCTCTTCCGCTTCCTTCTTTTTC
TTCTCCTTGCCTTTCGCACGATCAGCGGAACGGTGCGTTTTGCTGACGCTGGTCTCTCGGGGCACAATCG
CGTTGCGGGTGCCTCGGCGGGGGAGCGTAGAGCCCAATCCCTGGTGGGAAGACGTCGCTTTTGGAGTCCC
GGTGGTATAGCTTTCCTGTGACTCCTGCAGCGGTGCCAGATTCTTCGGTTTGGACAGATCCGGGTCCACC
CTGCCCTCACCCTGCGGGTCGTAGGAATGCACGTTCAGCGGACAGGTGTCTTCGCTAACGCGAAGCTGAA
GACCACAGTCGTCTTTAACGTCCAGGATATTAACCGGTTCAATCGTTTCTAACAGAGGGCTGAAGGAATT
ACCTCGTGATCCCGCTTCTTGGCTAGCCTCAGGCAAGCTGCTCGCGTCCTCAGTACCCATGATCAGCAGA
TTGCCCTGGCACGTAGGAGGCAGAGTCTCTTTGCTGGAACCCAGGGTAGAGTCGCCTGATTCCAGCAGCG
GAAAGCAGCCCTCTGCCCACAGATCGGACGGATGACCCACTGTTTCGCAACTTTGTTCCTGGTTCTCCTT
AGAACGTAGCGGTGGGCTGTTCGCGCGCAGGGGCCCCGGTAAGCTGCAGTAATTACGTTTCTCCAAGGCA
GCAGCCGCCACGGTACCACCGCACGGGATCACGGATGATTCGGTGTCGCCAGGGACCAGGGTCTCACCTG
GGCCCAGGCTAATATTACCACGGCTGCCCAAACCCTGGCAGCCCTCCTGGTACTCGGTCACGCACTTCTC
CACCTGGAAGCTCTCGATAACTTCTTCGATCTGAACGGGAAGCTCCAGACCTACCGCATCCATCTCGCTA
GACAGCCAAACGCCCGGGCTCAGACAGACATCATCGCGCTCGCCTGCGGCTCTGGGGCTCGGGTTCTGAT
CGTAAGATTGCGCCATCGGAGTACCACGGTCGTCACCCCACATGGCGCCAGAGCTACCCTCCCACGGGAC
CGCGAGCGGCTCTTTGCCCTGCGGCAGCACACCCCGACCACCGGTCTGCTGACCCTTCTGTAACCCTAGA
ACTTGTTTCTCCAGGCCCTGACCCTGGAGCGGCGCCAGCTCTGCTAGACCCGCATCTAGGGACGGGGTGC
TTTCCGGCTGAAAACCTCCCTGCCAGCATAGCGGCAATGCCTCGCTGGTACGGTCGGCGACTAGACAGTG
ACCTGGCGGGCCCGCGCCGCCCAGGTGACCATCCTGGTGAAGGCTCACCTGGTTGATAACCTTACCGGAA
CCGCGTCTCTCTACACCCAGCGGACCCGGCGTACCTTGTGGAGCCGCTAATTCCGGTTGCAGATCCCAAG
AGCTTGGACTTGGCAGAGTGTTGCCATCACGATGCATGCCACGCGGGCTGTCTAATGCTTGTTCCTGACC
GCCGTGAACCTCGCGAGCACGTTTGCCGGAGGAGCTAACTTTACCCAGACACGCAGCGCCACCCGCGCCT
TGCAACCCCGGGGACGGACGCAGACGGCCGTCACCGTCTTCGTCCTCAACACTGCCGGACGGGGAGCTAT
CCAGTTGTGCGCCGCTGAAGGACGGCGGGGCCTCGGCGTCCTCTTCTTCCTCCAACGCCATCAATCTTTT
CTGCACCAGTTGAGCTAGGGTCAAACCCTCCTCTTGTTCAAGTTCTTCGATGAGTGCGAGAGGATCGCGC
TGCTTTTCTGGACTCAGTAGATCTGCCAGGAACTGCGGATGGATCACTGCTTCCACCTTGGAAACAAAGA
CCTTCTGGCTGCACAGTTCGTTAATGTAACTTAGTAACCCCGGGTCCGGATACATACCTTCTTCCTCTTG
TTGCTGGCCTTCCTCCTCCTGCTTGCCGTCGCTTTCACCTGTCGCCAGGTGCGTACCGACAAGCCATTCC
ATGATGTCAACGTATTCCTTCACCGCCTCCGGCGGAATCTCCTTCGGCGCCTCCGGAGCCGGCGGACGCT
GCGCTTTACGCTGGCGGCGACGTGGCGCACGGGTTTTGCTTGCCGCTTTTTTCGGGATGTAAACCGGTTG
TTGGCACACCTCGCTTGCCAGCGGTCCCAAAGGGTCCAGCTTAAGCGGGGTCGCTGGGCTCAGACCTTGG
GAGCCATTCATGAGCTGGGTGTTTTGGATTTGCATCTCCTCCGCTTCAAATTCCATAAAACGTTCTGCCA
TTTCGTAAAAGATCATGCGATCGAAGTTGCTGGTGTGTTCCCATTCTTGAACAGCGAGCGGCAGGCCTTC
CTCCAGGGTCATGGTTGGTTTCAGACGTGCTAAAGAGCGCAGCACCGGGCTATAGTTGTGAAACCAGTTA
ATTACAGTAGAAGTCTTCAGATTCAGCTGGCTCAGACCCAGCACCTTTTCCCCGAAGATGCGCTGGCAGA
TGCCGTTTTTTGCCAGCTTCTCTTTAACCTGACGCGTCAATTCGATCGTATCAACCTCCTGATACATGTA
AACTTCATATTGTTCCGGGGTCAGCGGCGGCACGCTCGGCTTTGTCGGCTTGCTCATCGGCACGATGGGA
GAGCTCGGGAGCGGGCTATTCTGCGGGGTTTCGCTACGGCTCGCGCCGGTGAGAGACAGTTCGCTCGACT
GGCTGTAGGGGCTTTCAGCTGAAGGCCACTCTTTCCAGTACTCACTGCTAGAAGGACCTTGCAACTGGGA
TCTCTCCGCACGGGGCTGGCTTCCGCCACCGCTACCGCCTGAGCCCTTCTCCTTACCACCACCCGTCTCT
TCTGCCTTCGCCTCCTCGCTAGACGCCGCGTTACGACGTTCTGGTTGAACCGCGCTCCACCAATGATCTT
TCCACGCACCGCTACGACCCACTTCATTCTTCACCTGACGCAACACACCCTGAGCACAATCCGCAGCGCC
CTGCGGGTCCAGTCCAGGAGCGTCTTGGGCTTCCTTCTTTAATGCCGGCGGATTCGGCAGCGCGGACGCA
CCCGCCTCCGGGGCAGCGCTCGGTTTTTTGAGGGAAATCGCCAAAGGCGGGTAGCTGCTAACAGTCGGCA
TCGGGGAGGTGCTCAACAATTTCGGCGTCAAGATGGTAATGTCGGATTGCGACAGCGGTGCCTGCTTTAG
AGCCGGGTCCAGCGCCGCTTGCTGGGCTTCCATTTCACGACGGGCTTGTTGCAGAATACTACGAATAGCG
TCATCACTGTTACCGGAGCCAGATGCACTCGACGGTTGTGCCGGCTCTGCCGTCTTCTGAACTTGAAGCT
CACGCTTTGCCTGCTCCAGGATGCTTTTAATGGCCTCGTCGCTACCGGTTTCGGAAGCGCGGATTCTGGT
GGTAATGTTACCTTCAGAACCGTTACGGCGCTTCGGTACCTCCTGAAACAGGCGGTTCAAACTCTGGCCC
GGATTCTCACGCTGACGTCCCTGGATGCTTCTCAGCGCCAGAATGTTTTGCTCGTCGCTTAAGAACTGTT
TCATTTTGTGGAACGGCTCCTTACCACGAACTGTCAGCTTATTCCACGGTTTCGGCCGTGCCAGGATCTC
GCTTACGCTGCCTTGGGACAGACCCAGTACATAATGACCAAAAATACGCTGACCAATATTGTGTTTGATC
AGCTGTTCCTTAACTTGACGTGCTATTTCGGCGGTGTCCATCTCTTCGCCCTCAGACACACTTCCTGCGC
TCTCGCTTTGGCTAGGAGACGGCGCCATACCATTAACATCGGGGGACTGTTGGAGCGGGCTCTGGCTGGA
AATGCTGTTGGTGGAGTACGGACCGGTGCTGAAAATCATTGAGGTACTACCAGCCTCCTGCATGGCCTTA
GAATAGAAGCTCTGCATCAGCTGTCGTTGGAGCAGGCTGTTCAGAGCAAATTTACCGGTAGATGCCAGCG
GCAAGCTCGGCGACGCCAGAGAGCTGCTAAAGAAATCCTGGCTCAGGCCTGCCGGGCTAAATTGGTGGGT
ACCATTGGTATTGCTCGCCTGCTCCCCCGGATTACGTGGCAGCTGGGACGGCGGTGGCGCCGGCAGGCTA
CCCGGACGACGGCTCTCTGGCTGGTCCTTGCCCTTGCGACGTGCGCTGCCGGACAGGTCTGAGTTGGAGA
TGCGCAGAGCTGCGTTTTCGGACTGCAGTGAACGGTTTTTCTCCAGCAGCAGAACCTCAAGGGGTTTGGC
GGCGTCCTGTGTCCCTGCACCCTCGCTTGGCGCGAACTCCATCGACTTCAGGATATTCAGCTCTTTTTTC
ACCTCTTCATAATCCGCTTGGCCCTTCAGCTTTTCCTCTAACTGCTTTAGGGTGCTGTTCTTCGCCGAGA
GCTGTTGTTCCAATTGAGAGATTTGACTCGCAGAGTTCTCGCGCAGCTTGGTCAAGCTCGCCTGCAGACG
CTGCACATCTTCGACCAGTTGTGCGATTTCGCGTTCTTTAGCGGCAAGTTCAACTTCAAGGCTGCTACGG
GTGAGAACCTCGATCGCCTGTTCAACGTCCGGAGCCTTCTGTATTTGAGAAGCTAATTGTAAACTATGAT
TCGCGCTAGACAGTTGTTCACGCAATGTCTCCGCTTCGCGCTGGGCCACTTCGGCTCGCTGATTTGCGCG
TTCCAAATCGGTCATAATCATCTCGATCTCATCGGCCTTTGCGGTGGTTTCTTCATCATATTTGGTCTTC
AAATCGAACAATTCGGTGCGGGTTTTCTCCAAAGCCGTTTGAAGCGATTGAACTTTGTGTTCAGCTTCCT
CCAGCTTGGATGTCGTAGACATCTGGGTTTCTTGCAGTTTGCGCTCCTTCTCCGCGAAATCGTTTTGCAG
CTTCTGCTCCTTCTCCAGAGCGATTGTTTCGGCTTGGTTCTTCAGCGTCTGTTCATATTCACGGATCTTC
TCTTTCAGCGCTTTGATGGTAACTTCTTGGTTTTTAACCTCGGCGAACTCTTTATTGTATTCCTCCAGGG
TTTCACGTAATTTCTGGTTCTCCGTTTCAATATCGTGCAGACGCTGCACTTTCAGTTGCAATTGTTGGCC
CAGGTCCAGCGCCGGAACCGGGTCCGGGACATCGATCAGACGTTTGTAAACATTCAGAAACGCGGCTTCA
GCTTCCTTAGAACGTTTACTTAAGGCATCGATTTCGCCCTGGAAACTCTTCAGCAGCGGTGCGACCTGTT
TGCGCAGGTCCTCAGGGGTGTTTTTTTTGAACTCACGACTTTGTTCGATCAGACGCTTACGGGATTGCTC
GCTTTCGTCCTGACGATTGGCCAATACCGTGGCGGTCGCGTCCAGCTCCCGCTGCAGTTGTTGCAGATCA
AAGCGTTTCCAGTATTGAAACATTGATCCTACATTAGCTGCCATTCCCCGGGAAGCGGCCGCACTTCCCC
CGGAGCCTCCGCTTCCGCCCTTGTACAGCTCGTCCATGCCGAGAGTGATCCCGGCGGCGGTCACGAACTC
CAGCAGGACCATGTGATCGCGCTTCTCGTTGGGGTCTTTGCTCAGCTTGGACTGGGTGCTCAGGTAGTGG
TTGTCGGGCAGCAGCACGGGGCCGTCGCCGATGGGGGTGTTCTGCTGGTAGTGGTCGGCGAGCTGCACGC
TGCCGTCCTCGATGTTGTGGCGGATCTTGAAGTTCACCTTGATGCCGTTCTTCTGCTTGTCGGCCATGAT
ATAGACGTTGTGGCTGTTGTAGTTGTACTCCAGCTTGTGCCCCAGGATGTTGCCGTCCTCCTTGAAGTCG
ATGCCCTTCAGCTCGATGCGGTTCACCAGGGTGTCGCCCTCGAACTTCACCTCGGCGCGGGTCTTGTAGT
TGCCGTCGTCCTTGAAGAAGATGGTGCGCTCCTGGACGTAGCCTTCGGGCATGGCGGACTTGAAGAAGTC
GTGCTGCTTCATGTGGTCGGGGTAGCGGCTGAAGCACTGCACGCCGTAGGTCAGGGTGGTCACGAGGGTG
GGCCAGGGCACGGGCAGCTTGCCGGTGGTGCAGATGAACTTCAGGGTCAGCTTGCCGTAGGTGGCATCGC
CCTCGCCCTCGCCGGACACGCTGAACTTGTGGCCGTTTACGTCGCCGTCCAGCTCGACCAGGATGGGCAC
CACCCCGGTGAACAGCTCCTCGCCCTTGCTCACCATGGTGGCGACCGGTGGATCCCGGGCCCGCGGTACC
GTCGACTGCAGAATTCGGTTCACTAAACGAGCCCGGTTCACTAAACGAGCTCTGCTTATATAGACCTCCC
ACCGTACACGCCTACCGCCCATTTGCGTCAATGGGGCGGAGTTGTTACGACATTTTGGAAAGTCCCGTTG
ATTTTGGTGCCAAAACAAACTCCCATTGACGTCAATGGGGTGGAGACTTGGAAATCCCCGTGAGTCAAAC
CGCTATCCACGCCCATTGATGTACTGCCAAAACCGCATCACCATGGTAATAGCGATGACTAATACGTAGA
TGTACTGCCAAGTAGGAAAGTCCCATAAGGTCATGTACTGGGCATAATGCCAGGCGGGCCATTTACCGTC
ATTGACGTCAATAGGGGGCGTACTTGGCATATGATACACTTGATGTACTGCCAAGTGGGCAGTTTACCGT
AAATACTCCACCCATTGACGTCAATGGAAAGTCCCTATTGGCGTTACTATGGGAACATACGTCATTATTG
ACGTCAATGGGCGGGGGTCGTTGGGCGGTCAGCCAGGCGGGCCATTTACCGTAAGTTATGTAACGCGGAA
CTCCATATATGGGCTATGAACTAATGACCCCGTAATTGATTACTATTAATAACTAGCACGCGTTCGAAGC
TTGAGCTCGGTCCCCTCGGGGTTGGGAGGTGGGTCTGAAACGATAATGGTGAATATCCCTGCCTAACTCT
ATTCACTATAGAAAGTACAGCAAAAACTATTCTTAAACCTACCAAGCCTCCTACTATCATTATGAATAAT
TTTATATACCACAGCCAATTTGTTATGTTAAACCAATTCCACAAACTTGCCCATTTATCTAATTCCAATA
ATTCTTGTTCATTCTTTTCTTGCTGGTTTTGCGATTCTTCAATTAAGGAGTGTATTAAGCTTGTGTAATT
GTTAATTTCTCTGTCCCACTCCATCCAGGTCGTGTGATTCCAAATCTGTTCCAGAGATTTATTACTCCAA
CTAGCATTCCAAGGCACAGCAGTGGTGCAAATGAGTTTTCCAGAGCAACCCCAAATCCCCAGGAGCTGTT
GATCCTTTAGGTATCTTTCCACAGCCAGGATTCTTGCCTGGAGCTGCTTGATGCCCCAGACTGTGAGTTG
CAACAGATGCTGTTGCGCCTCAATAGCCCTCAGCAAATTGTTCTGCTGCTGCACTATACCAGACAATAAT
TGTCTGGCCTGTACCGTCAGCGTCATTGACGCTGCGCCCATAGTGCTTCCTGCTGCTCCCAAGAACCCAA
GGAACAAAGCTCCTATTCCCACTGCTCTTTTTTCTCTCTGCACCACTCTTCTCTTTGCCTTGGTGGGTGC
TACTCCTAATGGTTCAATTTTTACTACTTTATATTTATATAATTCACTTCTCCAATTGTCCCTCATATCT
CCTCCTTATGGTGTTTTACTAAACTTTTCCATGTTCTAATCCTCATCCTGTCTACTTGCCACACAATCAT
CACCTGCCATCTGTTTTCCATAATCCCTAATGATCTTTGCTTTTCTTCTTGGCACTACTTTTATGTCACT
ATTATCTTGTATTACTACTGCCCCTTCACCTTTCCAGAGGAGCTTTGCTGGTCCTTTCCAAAGTGGATTT
CTGCTGTCCCTGTAATAAACCCGAAAATTTTGAATTTTTGTAATTTGTTTTTGTAATTCTTTAGTTTGTA
TGTCTGTTGCTATTATGTCTACTATTCTTTCCCCTGCACTGTACCCCCCAATCCCCCCTTTTCTTTTAAA
ATTGTGGATGAATACTGCCATTTGTACTGCTGTCTTAAGATGTTCAGCCTGATCTCTTACCTGTCCTATA
ATTTTCTTTAATTCTTTATTCATAGATTCTACTACTCCTTGACTTTGGGGATTGTAGGGAATTTCCAGGT
CTGAAGATCCTGCTGCTTGCTGTGCTTTTTTCTTACTTTTGTTTTGCTCTTCCTCTATCTTGTCTAAAGC
TTCCTTGGTGTCTTTTATCTCTATCCTTTGATGCACACAATAGAGGGTTGCTACTGTATTATATAATGAT
CTAAGTTCTTCTGATCCTGTCTGAAGGGATGGTTGTAGCTGTCCCAGTATTTGTCTACAGCCTTCTGATG
TTTCTAACAGGCCAGTATTAACTGCGAATCGTTCTAGCTCCCTGCTTGCCCATACTATATGTTTTAATTT
ATATTTTTTCTTTCCCCCTGGCCTTAACCGAATTTTTTCCCATCGCGATCTAATTCTCCCCCGCTTAATA
CTGACGCTCTCGCACCCATCTCTCTCCTTCTAGCCTCCGCTAGTCAAAATTTTTGGCGTACTCACCAGTC
GCCGCCCCTCGCCTCTTGCCGTGCGCGCTTCAGCAAGCCGAGTCCTGCGTCGAGAGAGCTCCTCTGGTTT
CCCTTTCGCTTTCAAGTCCCTGTTCGGGCGCCACTGCTAGAGATTTTCCACACTGACTAAAAGGGTCTGA
GGGATCTCTAGTTACCAGAGTCACACAACAGACGGGCACACACTACTTGAAGCACTCAAGGCAAGCTTTA
TTGAGGCTTAAGCAGTGGGTTCCCTAGTTAGCCAGAGAGCTCCCAGGCTCAGATCTGGTCTAACCAGAGA
GACCCAGTACAGGCAAAAAGCAGCTGCTTATATGCAGGATCTGAGGGCTCGCCACTCCCCAGTCCCGCCC
AGGCCACGCCTCCCATGGTAATAGCGATGACTAATACGTAGATGTACTGCCAAGTAGGAAAGTCCCATAA
GGTCATGTACTGGGCATAATGCCAGGCGGGCCATTTACCGTCATTGACGTCAATAGGGGGCGTACTTGGC
ATATGATACACTTGATGTACTGCCAAGTGGGCAGTTTACCGTAAATACTCCACCCATTGACGTCAATGGA
AAGTCCCTATTGGCGTTACTATGGGAACATACGTCATTATTGACGTCAATGGGCGGGGGTCGTTGGGCGG
TCAGCCAGGCGGGCCATTTACCGTAAGTTATGTAACGCGGAACTCCATATATGGGCTATGAACTAATGAC
CCCGTAATTGATTACTATTAATAACTAGTCAATAATCAATGTCGACCCAGGTGGCACTTTTCGGGGAAAT
GTGCGCGGAACCCCTATTTGTTTATTTTTCTAAATACATTCAAATATGTATCCGCTCATGAGACAATAAC
CCTGATAAATGCTTCAATAATATTGAAAAAGGAAGAGTATGAGTATTCAACATTTCCGTGTCGCCCTTAT
TCCCTTTTTTGCGGCATTTTGCCTTCCTGTTTTTGCTCACCCAGAAACGCTGGTGAAAGTAAAAGATGCT
GAAGATCAGTTGGGTGCACGAGTGGGTTACATCGAACTGGATCTCAACAGCGGTAAGATCCTTGAGAGTT
TTCGCCCCGAAGAACGTTTTCCAATGATGAGCACTTTTAAAGTTCTGCTATGTGGCGCGGTATTATCCCG
TATTGACGCCGGGCAAGAGCAACTCGGTCGCCGCATACACTATTCTCAGAATGACTTGGTTGAGTACTCA
CCAGTCACAGAAAAGCATCTTACGGATGGCATGACAGTAAGAGAATTATGCAGTGCTGCCATAACCATGA
GTGATAACACTGCGGCCAACTTACTTCTGACAACGATCGGAGGACCGAAGGAGCTAACCGCTTTTTTGCA
CAACATGGGGGATCATGTAACTCGCCTTGATCGTTGGGAACCGGAGCTGAATGAAGCCATACCAAACGAC
GAGCGTGACACCACGATGCCTGTAGCAATGGCAACAACGTTGCGCAAACTATTAACTGGCGAACTACTTA
CTCTAGCTTCCCGGCAACAATTAATAGACTGGATGGAGGCGGATAAAGTTGCAGGACCACTTCTGCGCTC
GGCCCTTCCGGCTGGCTGGTTTATTGCTGATAAATCTGGAGCCGGTGAGCGTGGGTCTCGCGGTATCATT
GCAGCACTGGGGCCAGATGGTAAGCCCTCCCGTATCGTAGTTATCTACACGACGGGGAGTCAGGCAACTA
TGGATGAACGAAATAGACAGATCGCTGAGATAGGTGCCTCACTGATTAAGCATTGGTAACTGTCAGACCA
AGTTTACTCATATATACTTTAGATTGATTTAAAACTTCATTTTTAATTTAAAAGGATCTAGGTGAAGATC
CTTTTTGATAATCTCATGACCAAAATCCCTTAACGTGAGTTTTCGTTCCACTGAGCGTCAGACCCCGTAG
AAAAGATCAAAGGATCTTC
Features (pLannotate 1.2.2; 28 found; start..end, strand, type, name):
      1..589     +  rep_origin     ori: high-copy-number ColE1/pMB1/pBR322/pUC origin of replication
    772..826     +  CDS            lacI (fragment): lac repressor; lacI; The lac repressor binds to the lac operator to inhibit transcription in E. coli. This inhibition can be relieved by adding lactose or isopropyl-β-D-thiogalactopyranoside (IPTG).
    828..962     -  polyA_signal   SV40 poly(A) signal: SV40 polyadenylation signal
    982..1117    -  rep_origin     SV40 ori: SV40 origin of replication
   1141..1163    -  promoter       SV40 promoter (fragment): SV40 enhancer and early promoter
   1170..1209    +  CDS            lacI (fragment): lac repressor; lacI; The lac repressor binds to the lac operator to inhibit transcription in E. coli. This inhibition can be relieved by adding lactose or isopropyl-β-D-thiogalactopyranoside (IPTG).
   1222..1243    +  protein_bind   CAP binding site: CAP binding activates transcription in the presence of cAMP. E. coli catabolite activator protein
   1258..1288    +  promoter       lac promoter: promoter for the E. coli lac operon
   1292..1314    +  protein_bind   lac operator (fragment): The lac repressor binds to the lac operator to inhibit transcription in E. coli. This inhibition can be relieved by adding lactose or isopropyl-β-D-thiogalactopyranoside (IPTG). lac repressor encoded by lacI
   1697..1752    -  polyA_signal   β-globin poly(A) signal: rabbit β-globin polyadenylation signal (Gil and Proudfoot, 1987)
   1838..1973    -  LTR            3' LTR (ΔU3) (fragment): self-inactivating 3' long terminal repeat (LTR) from HIV-1
   1975..2043    -  CDS            nef (fragment): NEF_HV1Z2 - Experimental evidence at protein level: Swiss-Prot protein existence level 1. Extracellular Nef protein targets CD4(+) T-lymphocytes for apoptosis by interacting with CXCR4 surface receptors. From Human immunodeficiency virus type 1 group M subtype D (isolate Z2/CDC-Z34) (HIV-1).
   2069..4738    -  CDS            NUTM1 (fragment): NUTM1_HUMAN - Also known as C15orf55, NUT. Experimental evidence at protein level: Swiss-Prot protein existence level 1. Plays a role in the regulation of proliferation. Regulates TERT expression by modulating SP1 binding to TERT promoter binding sites. From Homo sapiens (Human).
   4787..7690    -  CDS            CUX1 (fragment): CUX1_HUMAN - Also known as CUTL1. Experimental evidence at protein level: Swiss-Prot protein existence level 1. [CDP/Cux p110]: Plays a role in cell cycle progression, in particular at the G1/S transition. As cells progress into S phase, a fraction of CUX1 molecules is proteolytically processed into N- terminally truncated proteins of 110 kDa. While CUX1 only transiently binds to DNA and carries the CCAAT-displacement activity, CDP/Cux p110 makes a stable interaction with DNA and stimulates expression of genes such as POLA1. From Homo sapiens (Human).
   7790..8506    -  CDS            mEGFP: mEGFP is a basic (constitutively fluorescent) green fluorescent protein published in 2002, derived from Aequorea victoria. It has moderate acid sensitivity.
   8520..8557    -  misc_feature   MCS (fragment): multiple cloning site
   8588..8791    -  promoter       CMV promoter: human cytomegalovirus (CMV) immediate early promoter
   8792..9095    -  enhancer       CMV enhancer: human cytomegalovirus immediate early enhancer
   9179..9204    -  CDS            Rev (fragment): human immunodeficiency virus 1 (HIV-1) Rev protein; rev; enhances nuclear export of unspliced and incompletely spliced viral mRNAs
   9581..9814    -  misc_feature   RRE: The Rev response element (RRE) of HIV-1 allows for Rev-dependent mRNA export from the nucleus to the cytoplasm.
   9948..10031   -  CDS            vif (fragment): VIF_HV1BR - Experimental evidence at protein level: Swiss-Prot protein existence level 1. Counteracts the innate antiviral activity of host APOBEC3F and APOBEC3G. Forms a complex with host APOBEC3F and APOBEC3G thus preventing the entry of these lethally hypermutating enzymes into progeny virions. Recruits an active E3 ubiquitin ligase complex composed of elongin BC, CUL5, and RBX2 to induce polyubiquitination of APOBEC3G and APOBEC3F. In turn, they are directed to the 26S proteasome for degradation. Vif interaction with APOBEC3G also blocks its cytidine deaminase activity in a proteasome-inde
  10174..10291   -  misc_feature   cPPT/CTS: central polypurine tract and central termination sequence of HIV-1
  10440..10799   -  CDS            HIV-1 gag (fragment): gag protein from human immunodeficiency virus 1; gag
  10783..10908   -  misc_feature   HIV-1 Ψ: packaging signal of human immunodeficiency virus type 1
  10955..11212   -  LTR            5' LTR (truncated): truncated 5' long terminal repeat (LTR) from HIV-1
  11214..11593   -  enhancer       CMV enhancer: human cytomegalovirus immediate early enhancer
  11624..11728   +  promoter       AmpR promoter: bla
  11729..12589   +  CDS            AmpR: β-lactamase; bla; confers resistance to ampicillin, carbenicillin, and related antibiotics
