[The description below was written by a language model from this plasmid's Addgene catalogue record and pLannotate feature annotations shown in this document.]
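Description:
CL20_mEGFP_CUX1_NUTM1Δ986-1290 is a roughly 12.8 kb mammalian expression plasmid built on the CL20 backbone. The catalogue lists it simply as a mammalian expression vector, but the feature table shows it to be an HIV-1-derived, self-inactivating lentiviral transfer vector. It is propagated in E. coli through a high-copy ColE1/pUC-type origin and selected with ampicillin via the β-lactamase gene. A recombination-reduced growth strain is recorded, which fits the repeated LTR sequences. The backbone also carries an SV40 origin with an SV40 poly(A) signal and remnants of lac regulatory sequences.

The viral cassette begins with a CMV enhancer joined to a truncated 5' LTR, an arrangement that typically drives Tat-independent transcription of the vector genome in packaging cells. This is followed by the Ψ packaging signal with a partial gag fragment, the cPPT/CTS, and the Rev response element for Rev-dependent nuclear export of the full-length RNA. It ends in a ΔU3 3' LTR, which inactivates LTR promoter activity after integration, backed by a rabbit β-globin poly(A) signal. No WPRE and no mammalian selection marker are annotated.

Within this frame, an internal CMV enhancer/promoter drives a single open reading frame. Monomeric EGFP sits at the N terminus, followed by a human CUX1 portion and then a human NUTM1 portion, reproducing a CUX1–NUTM1 fusion protein. The insert lacks residues 986–1290, described as an intrinsically disordered region. The construct is intended to express this fluorescent deletion mutant in mammalian cells, and the associated study concerns protein condensate formation. The tag allows the mutant's localisation and behaviour to be imaged, presumably for comparison with the intact fusion.
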