Addgene plasmid #244803: CL20_mEGFP_CUX1_NUTM1Δ986-1290
Purpose: Express mEGFP-tagged fusion protein CUX1_NUTM1 with an IDR deletion
Depositing lab: Richard Kriwacki. Depositing organization: St. Jude Children's Research Hospital. Publication: Proteome-wide computational analyses reveal links between protein condensate formation and RNA biology. Maiti S, Tripathi S, Baggett DW, Phillips AH, Park CG, Wang J, Wahiduzzaman, Freyaldenhoven WT, Kinger S, Pioso BJ, Bollinger JC, Somjee R, Lang B, Babu MM, Kriwacki RW. Sci Adv. 2025 Dec 5;11(49):eady1420. doi: 10.1126/sciadv.ady1420. Epub 2025 Dec 3. PubMed 41337585.
Backbone
  Vector backbone: CL20
  Vector type: Mammalian Expression
Growth in bacteria
  Bacterial resistance: Ampicillin, 100 μg/mL
  Growth temperature: 37°C
  Growth strain: NEB Stable
  Copy number: High Copy
Gene/Insert
  Gene/Insert name: CUX1_NUTM1Δ986-1290
  Species: H. sapiens (human)
  Mutation: Deletion of an IDR (amino acids 986-1290 deleted)
  Tag / fusion protein: monomeric EGFP (N terminal on insert)
  Cloning method: Restriction Enzyme; 5′ cloning site Unknown (unknown if destroyed)
Terms and licenses: Academic/Nonprofit Terms; Industry Terms: Not Available to Industry
Depositor comments: CUX1_NUTM1_986-1290
How to cite: CL20_mEGFP_CUX1_NUTM1Δ986-1290 was a gift from Richard Kriwacki (Addgene plasmid # 244803 ; http://n2t.net/addgene:244803 ; RRID:Addgene_244803)
